>Addgene plasmid #118846 | MiniCoopR mitfa:BRAF | addgene full sequence | sequence record 229422 | Addgene NGS Result
CCACCTAAATTGTAAGCGTTAATATTTTGTTAAAATTCGCGTTAAATTTTTGTTAAATCAGCTCATTTTT
TAACCAATAGGCCGAAATCGGCAAAATCCCTTATAAATCAAAAGAATAGACCGAGATAGGGT
[37 nt withheld, positions 133-169]
AAAGAACGTGGACTCCAACGTCAAAGG
[32 nt withheld, positions 197-228]
GCTGGCTAAGAACTCATCAGCCTCCCCGGTCCATCTACCCACGTACCAATGCACCAATTGGCCACAATGA
CGGCTACTACATGGTGCCATTCCTTCCTCTTTATAGGAATGGAGACTACCTCCTGTCCAACAATGCTCTT
GGATACGAGTACGCCTACCTGTTGGACCCAGGTCATTGCACAACACCAGAAATGCCCTCTGATCTGCAAA
AGACGTGAATATCTGTTCAGACACCCATATCCACTCTGTTCCACACAGGTCAGAGGTTTGTCCAGGAGTT
CTTGACAGAGGTGTAAAAAGTACTCAAAAATTTTACTCAAGTGAAAGTACAAGTACTTAGGGAAAATTTT
ACTCAATTAAAAGTAAAAGTATCTGGCTAGAATCTTACTTGAGTAAAAGTAAAAAAGTACTCCATTAAAA
TTGTACTTGAGTATTAAGGAAGTAAAAGTAAAAGCAAGAAAGAAAACTAGAGATTCTTGTTTAAGCTTTT
AATCTCAAAAAACATTAAATGAAATGCATACAAGGTTTTATCCTGCTTTAGAACTGTTTGTATTTAATTA
TCAAACTATAAGACAGACAATCTAATGCCAGTACACGCTACTCAAAGTTGTAAAACCTCAGATTTAACTT
CAGTAGAAGCTGATTCTCAAAATTGTTAGTGTCAAGCCTAGCTCTTTTGGGGCTGAAAAGCAATCCTGCA
GTGCTGAAAAGCCTCTCACAGGCAGCCGATGCGGGAAGAGGTGTATTAGTCTTGATAGAGAGGCTGCAAA
TAGCAGGAAACGTGAGCAGAGACTCCCTGGTGTCTGAAACACAGGCCAGATGGGCCCTCGAGCAGGAAAC
AGCTATGACCATGATTACGCCAAGCTATCAACTTTGTATAGAAAAGTTGTGAGTGCTAACAACTGGGCTG
CTGTGCCGCTCTTTCGAGGAAATGAAAGGAACTCTGGCGGCCTATGATGAGTTAGGAATTGTCTGATTGG
TGAATCATACATAGGCTAATGTGGGACCAGCTGTAGTCAGTCATAAGCACGTGATTCTCTCGAAATTAGT
TTATAAATAAACTTCACTAAACTCCAACCGTTCATTCTGTTTTAGATGTTGCCTTTAAACTTGCCTTAAG
ATGTTAATAAAGTTGCTTTTTGGTTGTTGACAAAGCTAGGCATAGGACGATAACCGTTTTCAAGGTATAC
CCCGGTTTGAAAAAGTCAAGGGTTTAAAACCACCAATATTTTCTGCTATACCGTTCCTAAGGTATATTTA
AGATTTTTTATTTATTTTTTATTTTTTTGTTTTTTAGGACAACAGCATTTTCAGCAGAAAAGAGATACAA
AAATGCTTTTTAAATTGTAAAGAAATCTGTTTTTGAAACTAATGAAGACAGCAGAAGTCGATCATTCATT
GAAATTATTAAGCTTGACATGTTTTCTGTTCCAAAATATTTTTTCAATGTTTCTCAAAATAAAATATATT
ATGTTTAAAGTTTTTGTTTTTTACTAAGACATTAAAAAAAATAATATATTTTAGAGTGGCAATCACAATA
CCATCAAACTGTGATATTTTTATCAAAGGTTATCATACCATCAGAATCTTATACCCCATGCCTAGACACA
GCTGTTCTCTCTATCTCTCTATGTTAATGCAGTTTCCACTCCATTGACGAGATGGTTCTCTGTACCACAT
ACTCATCCCCATTTTACAATAGCTACATTTGCTCAAGATGTAGTCAACTCAAACAATGCAGAGACAACAA
ACTGTTGACTTATCTTTTCTATCGTAATTCAGCCCTTTTGGGAAATGAGCATCAACACACAATTTAGAGT
GGAAGTTGGGTTAAGGCAGACTCATTTTTTACACATTACAACCAGTGATTATGTCAATTATTATTTAAAA
AAAATTCAGTACAGTATATGCACATGCTACTTTGTTTATGATTGTTAGCTTTTTTAACTACAGTTCATTT
CTATGCTTTCTGTGCAAATGCACAACAGTTACTGATTTACTCTGATGATAATTGTGCCAGTACATCCAAC
AACAACAAAAAAAAAAAAAAGACTTACAATCAAGCCCCAAAGTGTTCATACGTCTGGCAAATTCTGACTT
AAAGTTACTTTTATTCAACCAGCTAGTTTTTTTTTGACTGTAAATGACACGTAAGATAATAAGATGATGT
ACATGAGGCATCATTGTAGAAAAAAAAATGAATATGAATCTGAATATGAACTGTACGTCTGTGATTTTGT
TTGTGCGCACTTACATACGTGTGCACAATATTTCAACTCTTAAGAAAAAAATGCAATTACCAAAGGCCCA
TCAGACAACAAAGTTCTCTTTCCTATCTTTTGCTCTTCAACATTTCAGAGATAACTCCATCTTAAACTGT
CTTGTTTTTAGACCAACAGTGCTAGTGATTGTATGCCGGATGCTGAGAACAAACAATGTTTTATGCAGGA
TGAGTGGAACTAAAGATGAAACGTTAGTTAGCCGTAAGCCAGTTTCAGTTTAGACACTAGTAACCCATCG
TCTCAAAGAGGCTTTTGTCGAATCGGACCGGTGACGTCAAATGAACTTTATAAAGGCATAAATTCATCGT
TTGGGTAAAAAAAACAATATGAGAAGAGCAATCCCCTCCCACCCCCTTAAATACATTTTGTGTCTTTTCT
TTGGCATTGACATCTTCAGCTGGCCAAGACGACTGGTCAGTTCTTGCACATCACCTAAATTCACAAAGGG
AATACTTTTTTGAAGCTAACACATAGTTGAACGCAAGTTTGTACAAAAAAGCAGGCTCCGCGGCCGCCCC
CTTCACCAGCTATCCAGCACAGTGGCGGCCGCGAATTCGCCCTTATGGCGGCGCTGAGCGGTGGCGGTGG
TGGCGGCGCGGAGCCGGGCCAGGCTCTGTTCAACGGGGACATGGAGCCCGAGGCCGGCGCCGGCGCCGGC
GCCGCGGCCTCTTCGGCTGCGGACCCTGCCATTCCGGAGGAGGCCTATGAAGAATACACCAGCAAGCTAG
ATGCACTCCAACAAAGAGAACAACAGTTATTGGAATCTCTGGGGAACGGAACTGATTTTTCTGTTTCTAG
CTCTGCATCAATGGATACCGTTACATCTTCTTCCTCTTCTAGCCTTTCAGTGCTACCTTCATCTCTTTCA
GTTTTTCAAAATCCCACAGATGTGGCACGGAGCAACCCCAAGTCACCACAAAAACCTATCGTTAGAGTCT
TCCTGCCCAACAAACAGAGGACAGTGGTACCTGCAAGGTGTGGAGTTACAGTCCGAGACAGTCTAAAGAA
AGCACTGATGATGAGAGGTCTAATCCCAGAGTGCTGTGCTGTTTACAGAATTCAGGATGGAGAGAAGAAA
CCAATTGGTTGGGACACTGATATTTCCTGGCTTACTGGAGAAGAATTGCATGTGGAAGTGTTGGAGAATG
TTCCACTTACAACACACAACTTTGTACGAAAAACGTTTTTCACCTTAGCATTTTGTGACTTTTGTCGAAA
GCTGCTTTTCCAGGGTTTCCGCTGTCAAACATGTGGTTATAAATTTCACCAGCGTTGTAGTACAGAAGTT
CCACTGATGTGTGTTAATTATGACCAACTTGATTTGCTGTTTGTCTCCAAGTTCTTTGAACACCACCCAA
TACCACAGGAAGAGGCGTCCTTAGCAGAGACTGCCCTAACATCTGGATCATCCCCTTCCGCACCCGCCTC
GGACTCTATTGGGCCCCAAATTCTCACCAGTCCGTCTCCTTCAAAATCCATTCCAATTCCACAGCCCTTC
CGACCAGCAGATGAAGATCATCGAAATCAATTTGGGCAACGAGACCGATCCTCATCAGCTCCCAATGTGC
ATATAAACACAATAGAACCTGTCAATATTGATGACTTGATTAGAGACCAAGGATTTCGTGGTGATGGAGG
ATCAACCACAGGTTTGTCTGCTACCCCCCCTGCCTCATTACCTGGCTCACTAACTAACGTGAAAGCCTTA
CAGAAATCTCCAGGACCTCAGCGAGAAAGGAAGTCATCTTCATCCTCAGAAGACAGGAATCGAATGAAAA
CACTTGGTAGACGGGACTCGAGTGATGATTGGGAGATTCCTGATGGGCAGATTACAGTGGGACAAAGAAT
TGGATCTGGATCATTTGGAACAGTCTACAAGGGAAAGTGGCATGGTGATGTGGCAGTGAAAATGTTGAAT
GTGACAGCACCTACACCTCAGCAGTTACAAGCCTTCAAAAATGAAGTAGGAGTACTCAGGAAAACACGAC
ATGTGAATATCCTACTCTTCATGGGCTATTCCACAAAGCCACAACTGGCTATTGTTACCCAGTGGTGTGA
GGGCTCCAGCTTGTATCACCATCTCCATATCATTGAGACCAAATTTGAGATGATCAAACTTATAGATATT
GCACGACAGACTGCACAGGGCATGGATTACTTACACGCCAAGTCAATCATCCACAGAGACCTCAAGAGTA
ATAATATATTTCTTCATGAAGACCTCACAGTAAAAATAGGTGATTTTGGTCTAGCTACAGAGAAATCTCG
ATGGAGTGGGTCCCATCAGTTTGAACAGTTGTCTGGATCCATTTTGTGGATGGCACCAGAAGTCATCAGA
ATGCAAGATAAAAATCCATACAGCTTTCAGTCAGATGTATATGCATTTGGAATTGTTCTGTATGAATTGA
TGACTGGACAGTTACCTTATTCAAACATCAACAACAGGGACCAGATAATTTTTATGGTGGGACGAGGATA
CCTGTCTCCAGATCTCAGTAAGGTACGGAGTAACTGTCCAAAAGCCATGAAGAGATTAATGGCAGAGTGC
CTCAAAAAGAAAAGAGATGAGAGACCACTCTTTCCCCAAATTCTCGCCTCTATTGAGCTGCTGGCCCGCT
CATTGCCAAAAATTCACCGCAGTGCATCAGAACCCTCCTTGAATCGGGCTGGTTTCCAAACAGAGGATTT
TAGTCTATATGCTTGTGCTTCTCCAAAAACACCCATCCAGGCAGGGGGATATGGTGCGTTTCCTGTCCAC
AAGGGTGGGCGCGCCGACCCAGCTTTCTTGTACAAAGTGGGGGATCCAGACATGATAAGATACATTGATG
AGTTTGGACAAACCACAACTAGAATGCAGTGAAAAAAATGCTTTATTTGTGAAATTTGTGATGCTATTGC
TTTATTTGTAACCATTATAAGCTGCAATAAACAAGTTAACAACAACAATTGCATTCATTTTATGTTTCAG
GTTCAGGGGGAGGTGTGGGAGGTTTTTTCCAACTTTATTATACATAGTTGATAATTCACTGGCCGTCGTT
TTACGGTACCATCGATGATGATCCAGACATGATAAGATACATTGATGAGTTTGGACAAACCACAACTAGA
ATGCAGTGAAAAAAATGCTTTATTTGTGAAATTTGTGATGCTATTGCTTTATTTGTAACCATTATAAGCT
GCAATAAACAAGTTAACAACAACAATTGCATTCATTTTATGTTTCAGGTTCAGGGGGAGGTGTGGGAGGT
TTTTTAAAGCAAGTAAAACCTCTACAAATGTGGTATGGCTGATTATGATCCTCTAGATCAGATCTCAGAT
TGTATCCAAAATATCATTTTTTGTGTTTTAAAGATGAACAAAGGTCTCAGGGAATTGGAACGACATGAGG
ATGATTAATTAATAAAAAAAAATTCATTTTTGGGTGAACTATCCCTAAAATCAAAGCAATTTGGGCATTT
TTTTTCTAATTATTATGGAGAACTTGCATCACAGCTCTTCCACTAGAAAATAAAACAAATTTCAGAAATA
CTGCAGAAATACTTTTGGACTTAATGTTAAATAACAATGTAAAAAGTTTTTCCAGGGCATCGTGGTGGTG
CAGTGGGTAGCATTGTCGCCTTACAGCAAGAAGGTCGCTGGTTCGAGACTTGGTTGGGTCATTTCTGTGT
GGAGTTTGCATGTTCTCCCCATGTTCGTGTGGGTTTCCTCCGGGTGCTCCAGTTTCACCTACAGCCCAAA
GACATGCGCTATAGGTGAATTGGGTAAGCTAAATTGTCTAAAGTGAATGGTACTGTGGTGGGTGTTTCCC
AGTGATGGGTTGCAGCTGCAAGGGCATCCGCTGGATTTGTTTGTTGGCATAAGTTGGCAGTTCATTCAAC
TGTGGCAACCCCTGATTAATAAAGGGGCTAAGCCAAAAAGAAAATGAATGACTGAATGAAAGTGAATCCA
GTTGTACATGCCTAGACATGTCCTCCACCCTTGCAAGATGTACACCCCAAGAAATGGAGCTGCATTTGAG
GACAACAATAAGCCAAGCCTGCAAATAAAAGACACCTCAACAGTTTTTATTCAAGCTACTCTTTATATCA
TCCGCGAGAATCCTTCAAAAATCAACTAATTGTTTACACGATTTCATTCTTGACTAGACTCTGACATGAT
AAATGAAAAAATATATACACAAGCACACTAAATATTCTGAAATACAAGATTAATACTTTACGAAATTGCG
CTCTTCATGATCTGGATGTAACACTGGTACTTACAAGACACACACACACACAAATCTAATTGTCTAACTT
TGGTTCATGAAATTTAGTTGGCATTGCTAACAGCCATTGTCATGTTCGTCCATACTGCTGCTGCCGCTAC
TGTTGGAAGGTACTGGGGATCCGGAGGACAACAGCGGGTCGCTGCTGCCCACCGGAGACAGGGTGTTGTC
CATAAGCATGTCCTCCAGCTTGGTGGAGGCCTTGTTTGGGCTGTCGTAGACCCCCGGCTCGCCGTCCTCC
GTGGGACTGTCATTGTAGCTGATGGTGCCGTTGTTGAGGTCCAGAGTGGTAGGACGGGACATGTCAGGAC
TGGGAAGGTGTGGGTACAAATTGGATGTGCAGTCCCCCATCCCAGGCTCTTGTTTGATTGCTCGAGCCAC
TAACTCAGCGGAATAAAGGCTGGAAGAAGCTACAACGGTGAGTCCATGAGCACGGGCTTGCATTTCAAGT
TCCTGAATACGGAGCAGGAGATGTCTGTTTGCGTGTTCTAGTCTCTTCTGTCTGTTTTCCAGCTCTTTTG
CTTTCTGCTGCTCTTTCTGCAATTTCCTAATGTAATCCACTGATGCTTTCAGGATGGTGCCTTTATTCCA
CCTCATGTCTGGATCATTTGACTTGGGAATTAAAGTCCCCAGCTCCTTAATTCTGTCATTGATATTAAAC
CGCCTTCTTCGTTCAATGAGGTTGTGGTTGTCCTTCTTTTGTCTCTCTTTTGCCAGGGCTCTGACTTCTG
CTTCTACTGGAAAGCCATCAGGTCTTTGATAAGAGTCAAACTTGCCACATGGTCCAGCTTTGTCCATTAT
GTGCATCATGCCCGGAGATGGAGTAACGGATAATTCCCTTTTGACGGCCGGCAGGCTTGAGGGGCAGGAG
TTACTGATGGAAACTCCAGCTGGAGGAAGAGCATGATTGCTGTACATGTCCAGCAGGTTTGCTGAAACTG
GAATCGTGTTTGTCATTTGAAGTCCTGCATCCATGAACCCAAGAATGTCATCACTGTAGCTTGATTCCAA
ACTTATAATGTCTTCAATTACATCGTCCATCTCTTTCTCACAGTTGAGGGTGAGAAGGGCCATAGGGCTG
TTGGGAGCGCTGGCTCCGGGTCCCGGGGTCATGCCGTGCTCGGCGGGCTGGCTGGGGCCGGGCCCTGTGC
TGGCCTGTGGGCTCAGCTTGGCTCCCAGTGCACTGGACAGGTAGTGCTTCACCTGCTGCCTCTGGCTCTG
CTGGATGTGGTACTTCGAGGGGGTTTCCAGGTGGGTCTGAACCTGGTAGTGACTGTACTCGAGCATCTCC
AACATGTTCAACTATGTGTTAGCTTCAAAAAAGTATTCCCTTTGTGAATTTAGGTGATGTGCAAGAACTG
ACCAGTCGTCTTGGCCAGCTGAAGATGTCAATGCCAAAGAAAAGACACAAAATGTATTTAAGGGGGTGGG
AGGGGATTGCTCTTCTCATATTGTTTTTTTTACCCAAACGATGAATTTATGCCTTTATAAAGTTCATTTG
ACGTCACCGGTCCGATTCGACAAAAGCCTCTTTGAGACGATGGGTTACTAGTGTCTAAACTGAAACTGGC
TTACGGCTAACTAACGTTTCATCTTTAGTTCCACTCATCCTGCATAAAACATTGTTTGTTCTCAGCATCC
GGCATACAATCACTAGCACTGTTGGTCTAAAAACAAGACAGTTTAAGATGGAGTTATCTCTGAAATGTTG
AAGAGCAAAAGATAGGAAAGAGAACTTTGTTGTCTGATGGGCCTTTGGTAATTGCATTTTTTTCTTAAGA
GTTGAAATATTGTGCACACGTATGTAAGTGCGCACAAACAAAATCACAGACGTACAGTTCATATTCAGAT
TCATATTCATTTTTTTTTCTACAATGATGCCTCATGTACATCATCTTATTATCTTACGTGTCATTTACAG
TCAAAAAAAAACTAGCTGGTTGAATAAAAGTAACTTTAAGTCAGAATTTGCCAGACGTATGAACACTTTG
GGGCTTGATTGTAAGTCTTTTTTTTTTTTTTGTTGTTGTTGGATGTACTGGCACAATTATCATCAGAGTA
AATCAGTAACTGTTGTGCATTTGCACAGAAAGCATAGAAATGAACTGTAGTTAAAAAAGCTAACAATCAT
AAACAAAGTAGCATGTGCATATACTGTACTGAATTTTTTTTAAATAATAATTGACATAATCACTGGTTGT
AATGTGTAAAAAATGAGTCTGCCTTAACCCAACTTCCACTCTAAATTGTGTGTTGATGCTCATTTCCCAA
AAGGGCTGAATTACGATAGAAAAGATAAGTCAACAGTTTGTTGTCTCTGCATTGTTTGAGTTGACTACAT
CTTGAGCAAATGTAGCTATTGTAAAATGGGGATGAGTATGTGGTACAGAGAACCATCTCGTCAATGGAGT
GGAAACTGCATTAACATAGAGAGATAGAGAGAACAGCTGTGTCTAGGCATGGGGTATAAGATTCTGATGG
TATGATAACCTTTGATAAAAATATCACAGTTTGATGGTATTGTGATTGCCACTCTAAAATATATTATTTT
TTTTAATGTCTTAGTAAAAAACAAAAACTTTAAACATAATATATTTTATTTTGAGAAACATTGAAAAAAT
ATTTTGGAACAGAAAACATGTCAAGCTTAATAATTTCAATGAATGATCGACTTCTGCTGTCTTCATTAGT
TTCAAAAACAGATTTCTTTACAATTTAAAAAGCATTTTTGTATCTCTTTTCTGCTGAAAATGCTGTTGTC
CTAAAAAACAAAAAAATAAAAAATAAATAAAAAATCTTAAATATACCTTAGGAACGGTATAGCAGAAAAT
ATTGGTGGTTTTAAACCCTTGACTTTTTCAAACCGGGGTATACCTTGAAAACGGTTATCGTCCTATGCCT
AGCTTTGTCAACAACCAAAAAGCAACTTTATTAACATCTTAAGGCAAGTTTAAAGGCAACATCTAAAACA
GAATGAACGGTTGGAGTTTAGTGAAGTTTATTTATAAACTAATTTCGAGAGAATCACGTGCTTATGACTG
ACTACAGCTGGTCCCACATTAGCCTATGTATGATTCACCAATCAGACAATTCCTAACTCATCATAGGCCG
CCAGAGTTCCTTTCATTTCCTCGAAAGAGCGGCACAGCAGCCCAGTTGTTAGCACTGTTGCCTCAAAGCA
AGAACGTCACTGGTCCAAGTCTCTAACAGGCCAGTCCATGGTTCTGTGTGGAGTTTACATGTTGTCCTCG
TGCTCATGTGGATATCCCCTGGGTTCTCCGGTTTTCTCCTACAGTCCAAAAACTTGCGACATAGGTGAAT
TGAACAAAACCAAATTAGCATAGACAAGCTCCTAATCAGCAGAATATCTCTCCGTAGCAATCTCTTATTC
GAGATCTGCGAAGATACGGCCACGGGTGCTCTTGATCCTGTGGCTGATTTTGGACTGTGCTGCTCGCAGC
TGCTGATGAATCACATACTTCCTCCATTTTCTTCCACTGATTGACTGTTATAATTTCCCTAATTTCCAGG
TCAAGGTGCTGTGCATTGTGGTAATAGATGTGACATGACGTCACTTCCAAAGGACCAATGAACATGTCTG
ACCAATTTCATATAATGTGAAAACGATTTTCATAGGCAGAATAAATAACATTTAAATTAAACTGGGCATC
AGCGCAATTCAATTGGTTTGGTAATAGCAAGGGAAAATAGAATGAAGTGATCTCCAAAAAATAAGTACTT
TTTGACTGTAAATAAAATTGTAAGGAGTAAAAAGTACTTTTTTTTCTAAAAAAATGTAATTAAGTAAAAG
TAAAAGTATTGATTTTTAATTGTACTCAAGTAAAGTAAAAATCCCCAAAAATAATACTTAAGTACAGTAA
TCAAGTAAAATTACTCAAGTACTTTACACCTCTGGTTCTTGACCCCCTACCTTCAGCAAGCCCAGCAGAT
CCACTAGTTCTAGAGCGGCCGCCACCGCGGTGGAGCTCCAGCTTTTGTTCCCTTTAGTGAGGGTTAATTG
CGCGCTTGGCGTAATCATGGTCATAGCTGTTTCCTGTGTGAAATTGTTATCCGCTCACAATTCCACACAA
CATACGAGCCGGAAGCATAAAGTGTAAAGCCTGGGGTGCCTAATGAGTGAGCTAACTCACATTAATTGCG
TTGCGCTCACTGCCCGCTTTCCAGTCGGGAAACCTGTCGTGCCAGCTGCATTAATGAATCGGCCAACGCG
CGGGGAGAGGCGGTTTGCGTATTGGGCGCTCTTCCGCTTCCTCGCTCACTGACTCGCTGCGCTCGGTCGT
TCGGCTGCGGCGAGCGGTATCAGCTCACTCAAAGGCGGTAATACGGTTATCCACAGAATCAGGGGATAAC
GCAGGAAAGAACATGTGAGCAAAAGGCCAGCAAAAGGCCAGGAACCGTAAAAAGGCCGCGTTGCTGGCGT
TTTTCCATAGGCTCCGCCCCCCTGACGAGCATCACAAAAATCGACGCTCAAGTCAGAGGTGGCGAAACCC
GACAGGACTATAAAGATACCAGGCGTTTCCCCCTGGAAGCTCCCTCGTGCGCTCTCCTGTTCCGACCCTG
CCGCTTACCGGATACCTGTCCGCCTTTCTCCCTTCGGGAAGCGTGGCGCTTTCTCATAGCTCACGCTGTA
GGTATCTCAGTTCGGTGTAGGTCGTTCGCTCCAAGCTGGGCTGTGTGCACGAACCCCCCGTTCAGCCCGA
CCGCTGCGCCTTATCCGGTAACTATCGTCTTGAGTCCAACCCGGTAAGACACGACTTATCGCCACTGGCA
GCAGCCACTGGTAACAGGATTAGCAGAGCGAGGTATGTAGGCGGTGCTACAGAGTTCTTGAAGTGGTGGC
CTAACTACGGCTACACTAGAAGAACAGTATTTGGTATCTGCGCTCTGCTGAAGCCAGTTACCTTCGGAAA
AAGAGTTGGTAGCTCTTGATCCGGCAAACAAACCACCGCTGGTAGCGGTGGTTTTTTTGTTTGCAAGCAG
CAGATTACGCGCAGAAAAAAAGGATCTCAAGAAGATCCTTTGATCTTTTCTACGGGGTCTGACGCTCAGT
GGAACGAAAACTCACGTTAAGGCATTTTGGTCATGAGATTATCAAAAAGGATCTTCACCTAGATCCTTTT
AAATTAAAAATGAAGTTTTAAATCAATCTAAAGTATATATGAGTAAACTTGGTCTGACAGTTACCAATGC
TTAATCAGTGAGGCACCTATCTCAGCGATCTGTCTATTTCGTTCATCCATAGTTGCCTGACTCCCCGTCG
TGTAGATAACTACGATACGGGAGGGCTTACCATCTGGCCCCAGTGCTGCAATGATACCGCGAGACCCACG
CTCACCGGCTCCAGATTTATCAGCAATAAACCAGCCAGCCGGAAGGGCCGAGCGCAGAAGTGGTCCTGCA
ACTTTATCCGCCTCCATCCAGTCTATTAATTGTTGCCGGGAAGCTAGAGTAAGTAGTTCGCCAGTTAATA
GTTTGCGCAACGTTGTTGCCATTGCTACAGGCATCGTGGTGTCACGCTCGTCGTTTGGTATGGCTTCATT
CAGCTCCGGTTCCCAACGATCAAGGCGAGTTACATGATCCCCCATGTTGTGCAAAAAAGCGGTTAGCTCC
TTCGGTCCTCCGATCGTTGTCAGAAGTAAGTTGGCCGCAGTGTTATCACTCATGGTTATGGCAGCACTGC
ATAATTCTCTTACTGTCATGCCATCCGTAAGATGCTTTTCTGTGACTGGTGAGTACTCAACCAAGTCATT
CTGAGAATAGTGTATGCGGCGACCGAGTTGCTCTTGCCCGGCGTCAATACGGGATAATACCGCGCCACAT
AGCAGAACTTTAAAAGTGCTCATCATTGGAAAACGTTCTTCGGGGCGAAAACTCTCAAGGATCTTACCGC
TGTTGAGATCCAGTTCGATGTAACCCACTCGTGCACCCAACTGATCTTCAGCATCTTTTACTTTCACCAG
CGTTTCTGGGTGAGCAAAAACAGGAAGGCAAAATGCCGCAAAAAAGGGAATAAGGGCGACACGGAAATGT
TGAATACTCATACTCTTCCTTTTTCAATATTATTGAAGCATTTATCAGGGTTATTGTCTCATGAGCGGAT
ACATATTTGAATGTATTTAGAAAAATAAACAAATAGGGGTTCCGCGCACATTTCCCCGAAAAGTG
Features (pLannotate 1.2.2; 20 found; start..end, strand, type, name):
      7..228     -  rep_origin     M13 ori (fragment) (sequence partly withheld): M13 bacteriophage origin of replication; arrow indicates direction of (+) strand synthesis
    228..515     +  CDS            tyr (fragment) (sequence partly withheld): TYRO_ORYLA - Also known as tyro. Experimental evidence at transcript level: Swiss-Prot protein existence level 2. This is a copper-containing oxidase that functions in the formation of pigments such as melanins and other polyphenolic compounds. From Oryzias latipes (Japanese rice fish) (Japanese killifish).
   1097..1117    +  protein_bind   attB4: mutant version of attB; core recombination site for the Gateway® BP reaction BP Clonase™
   2992..3012    +  protein_bind   attB1: mutant version of attB; core recombination site for the Gateway® BP reaction BP Clonase™
   3073..5268    +  CDS            BRAF: BRAF_HUMAN - Also known as BRAF1, RAFB1. Experimental evidence at protein level: Swiss-Prot protein existence level 1. Protein kinase involved in the transduction of mitogenic signals from the cell membrane to the nucleus (Probable). Phosphorylates MAP2K1, and thereby activates the MAP kinase signal transduction pathway (PubMed:21441910, PubMed:29433126). May play a role in the postsynaptic responses of hippocampal neurons (PubMed:1508179). From Homo sapiens (Human).
   5288..5308    -  protein_bind   attB2: mutant version of attB; core recombination site for the Gateway® BP reaction BP Clonase™
   5311..5445    -  polyA_signal   SV40 poly(A) signal: SV40 polyadenylation signal
   5532..5552    +  CDS            lacZα (fragment): LacZα fragment of β-galactosidase; lacZ fragment
   5568..5702    -  polyA_signal   SV40 poly(A) signal: SV40 polyadenylation signal
   5725..5808    -  CDS            large T antigen (fragment): large T antigen from SV40 (simian virus 40)
   6838..8043    -  CDS            MITF (fragment): MITF_HUMAN - Also known as BHLHE32. Experimental evidence at protein level: Swiss-Prot protein existence level 1. Transcription factor that regulates the expression of genes with essential roles in cell differentiation, proliferation and survival. Binds to M-boxes (5'-TCATGTG-3') and symmetrical DNA sequences (E-boxes) (5'-CACGTG-3') found in the promoters of target genes, such as BCL2 and tyrosinase (TYR). Plays an important role in melanocyte development by regulating the expression of tyrosinase (TYR) and tyrosinase-related protein 1 (TYRP1). Plays a critical role in the differentiation of
  10726..10766   -  misc_feature   MCS (fragment): pBluescript multiple cloning site
  10779..10797   -  promoter       T3 promoter: promoter for bacteriophage T3 RNA polymerase
  10840..10862   -  protein_bind   lac operator (fragment): The lac repressor binds to the lac operator to inhibit transcription in E. coli. This inhibition can be relieved by adding lactose or isopropyl-β-D-thiogalactopyranoside (IPTG). lac repressor encoded by lacI
  10866..10896   -  promoter       lac promoter: promoter for the E. coli lac operon
  10911..10932   -  protein_bind   CAP binding site: CAP binding activates transcription in the presence of cAMP. E. coli catabolite activator protein
  10945..11037   -  CDS            lacI (fragment): lac repressor; lacI; The lac repressor binds to the lac operator to inhibit transcription in E. coli. This inhibition can be relieved by adding lactose or isopropyl-β-D-thiogalactopyranoside (IPTG).
  11220..11808   -  rep_origin     ori: high-copy-number ColE1/pMB1/pBR322/pUC origin of replication
  11979..12839   -  CDS            AmpR: β-lactamase; bla; confers resistance to ampicillin, carbenicillin, and related antibiotics
  12840..12944   -  promoter       AmpR promoter: bla
