[The description below was written by a language model from this plasmid's Addgene catalogue record and pLannotate feature annotations shown in this document.]
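Description:
MiniCoopR mitfa:BRAF is a 12,963-nt Tol2 transposon-based zebrafish expression plasmid built on the MiniCoopR backbone by Gateway cloning. It is maintained in E. coli as a high-copy plasmid through a ColE1/pUC-type origin and selected with ampicillin via the AmpR (β-lactamase) gene and its own promoter. pBluescript-derived remnants are also present, including a partial M13 origin, a T3 promoter, lac promoter/operator elements and a fragment of the multiple cloning site.

The payload consists of two cassettes in opposite orientations. The first is the Gateway-assembled expression unit: an attB4–attB1 interval of roughly 1.9 kb carries no annotated feature, but from the construct name and stated purpose it presumably holds the zebrafish mitfa promoter. It is followed by the human BRAF coding sequence, recorded as the oncogenic V600E mutant, then attB2 and an SV40 polyadenylation signal. The second cassette, on the reverse strand, contains a coding region that the annotation tool matched to human MITF. According to the catalogue entry this is zebrafish mitfa, the MiniCoopR minigene, and it ends in its own SV40 poly(A) signal. A short fragment annotated as medaka tyrosinase probably reflects medaka-derived Tol2 flanking sequence. The Tol2 arms themselves are not annotated in the feature table.

The stated purpose is to express BRAF V600E together with mitfa specifically in zebrafish melanocytes. Mitfa is a master regulator of melanocyte development. Linking it to the oncogene means that melanocytes expressing mitfa from the integrated transgene also carry BRAF V600E, which suits the plasmid to melanoma modelling. The associated publication concerns zebrafish modelling of melanoma drivers.
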