Addgene plasmid #118846: MiniCoopR mitfa:BRAF
Purpose: Expresses human BRAF V600E mutant and zebrafish mitfa specifically in zebrafish melanocytes
Depositing lab: Leonard Zon. Depositing organization: Boston Children's Hospital. Publication: Human tumor genomics and zebrafish modeling identify SPRED1 loss as a driver of mucosal melanoma. Ablain J, Xu M, Rothschild H, Jordan RC, Mito JK, Daniels BH, Bell CF, Joseph NM, Wu H, Bastian BC, Zon LI, Yeh I. Science. 2018 Nov 1. pii: science.aau6509. doi: 10.1126/science.aau6509. PubMed 30385465.
Backbone
  Vector backbone: MiniCoopR
  Vector type: Zebrafish expression, Tol2
Growth in bacteria
  Bacterial resistance: Ampicillin, 100 μg/mL
  Growth temperature: 37°C
  Growth strain: DH5alpha
  Copy number: High Copy
Gene/Insert
  Gene/Insert name: BRAF V600E
  Species: H. sapiens (human), D. rerio (zebrafish)
  Mutation: BRAF V600E
  Entrez Gene: BRAF (a.k.a. B-RAF1, B-raf, BRAF-1, BRAF1, NS7, RAFB1)
  Cloning method: Gateway Cloning
Terms and licenses: Academic/Nonprofit Terms; Industry Terms: Not Available to Industry
How to cite: MiniCoopR mitfa:BRAF was a gift from Leonard Zon (Addgene plasmid # 118846 ; http://n2t.net/addgene:118846 ; RRID:Addgene_118846)
